>Addgene plasmid #207852 | pCMV-PE6b | addgene full sequence | sequence record 408170 | Addgene NGS Result
GAAGATCCTTTGATCTTTTCTACGGGGTCTGACACTCAGTGGAACGAAAACTCACGTTAAGGGATTTTGG
TCATGAGATTATCAAAAAGGATCTTCACCTAGATCCTTTTAAATTAAAAATGAAGTTTTAAATCAATCTA
AAGTATATATGAGTAAACTTGGTCTGACAGTTACCAATGCTTAATCAGTGAGGCACCTATCTCAGCGATC
TGTCTATTTCGTTCATCCATAGTTGCCTGACTCCCCGTCGTGTAGATAACTACGATACGGGAGGGCTTAC
CATCTGGCCCCAGTGCTGCAATGATACCGCGAGAACCACGCTCACCGGCTCCAGATTTATCAGCAATAAA
CCAGCCAGCCGGAAGGGCCGAGCGCAGAAGTGGTCCTGCAACTTTATCCGCCTCCATCCAGTCTATTAAT
TGTTGCCGGGAAGCTAGAGTAAGTAGTTCGCCAGTTAATAGTTTGCGCAACGTTGTTGCCATTGCTACAG
GCATCGTGGTGTCACGCTCGTCGTTTGGTATGGCTTCATTCAGCTCCGGTTCCCAACGATCAAGGCGAGT
TACATGATCCCCCATGTTGTGCAAAAAAGCGGTTAGCTCCTTCGGTCCTCCGATCGTTGTCAGAAGTAAG
TTGGCCGCAGTGTTATCACTCATGGTTATGGCAGCACTGCATAATTCTCTTACTGTCATGCCATCCGTAA
GATGCTTTTCTGTGACTGGTGAGTACTCAACCAAGTCATTCTGAGAATAGTGTATGCGGCGACCGAGTTG
CTCTTGCCCGGCGTCAATACGGGATAATACCGCGCCACATAGCAGAACTTTAAAAGTGCTCATCATTGGA
AAACGTTCTTCGGGGCGAAAACTCTCAAGGATCTTACCGCTGTTGAGATCCAGTTCGATGTAACCCACTC
GTGCACCCAACTGATCTTCAGCATCTTTTACTTTCACCAGCGTTTCTGGGTGAGCAAAAACAGGAAGGCA
AAATGCCGCAAAAAAGGGAATAAGGGCGACACGGAAATGTTGAATACTCATACTCTTCCTTTTTCAATAT
TATTGAAGCATTTATCAGGGTTATTGTCTCATGAGCGGATACATATTTGAATGTATTTAGAAAAATAAAC
AAATAGGGGTTCCGCGCACATTTCCCCGAAAAGTGCCACCTGACGTCGACGGATCGGGAGATCGATCTCC
CGATCCCCTAGGGTCGACTCTCAGTACAATCTGCTCTGATGCCGCATAGTTAAGCCAGTATCTGCTCCCT
GCTTGTGTGTTGGAGGTCGCTGAGTAGTGCGCGAGCAAAATTTAAGCTACAACAAGGCAAGGCTTGACCG
ACAATTGCATGAAGAATCTGCTTAGGGTTAGGCGTTTTGCGCTGCTTCGCGATGTACGGGCCAGATATAC
GCGTTGACATTGATTATTGACTAGTTATTAATAGTAATCAATTACGGGGTCATTAGTTCATAGCCCATAT
ATGGAGTTCCGCGTTACATAACTTACGGTAAATGGCCCGCCTGGCTGACCGCCCAACGACCCCCGCCCAT
TGACGTCAATAATGACGTATGTTCCCATAGTAACGCCAATAGGGACTTTCCATTGACGTCAATGGGTGGA
GTATTTACGGTAAACTGCCCACTTGGCAGTACATCAAGTGTATCATATGCCAAGTACGCCCCCTATTGAC
GTCAATGACGGTAAATGGCCCGCCTGGCATTATGCCCAGTACATGACCTTATGGGACTTTCCTACTTGGC
AGTACATCTACGTATTAGTCATCGCTATTACCATGGTGATGCGGTTTTGGCAGTACATCAATGGGCGTGG
ATAGCGGTTTGACTCACGGGGATTTCCAAGTCTCCACCCCATTGACGTCAATGGGAGTTTGTTTTGGCAC
CAAAATCAACGGGACTTTCCAAAATGTCGTAACAACTCCGCCCCATTGACGCAAATGGGCGGTAGGCGTG
TACGGTGGGAGGTCTATATAAGCAGAGCTGGTTTAGTGAACCGTCAGATCCGCTAGAGATCCGCGGCCGC
TAATACGACTCACTATAGGGAGAGCCGCCACCATGAAACGGACAGCCGACGGAAGCGAGTTCGAGTCACC
AAAGAAGAAGCGGAAAGTCGACAAGAAGTACAGCATCGGCCTGGACATCGGCACCAACTCTGTGGGCTGG
GCCGTGATCACCGACGAGTACAAGGTGCCCAGCAAGAAATTCAAGGTGCTGGGCAACACCGACCGGCACA
GCATCAAGAAGAACCTGATCGGAGCCCTGCTGTTCGACAGCGGCGAAACAGCCGAGGCCACCCGGCTGAA
GAGAACCGCCAGAAGAAGATACACCAGACGGAAGAACCGGATCTGCTATCTGCAAGAGATCTTCAGCAAC
GAGATGGCCAAGGTGGACGACAGCTTCTTCCACAGACTGGAAGAGTCCTTCCTGGTGGAAGAGGATAAGA
AGCACGAGCGGCACCCCATCTTCGGCAACATCGTGGACGAGGTGGCCTACCACGAGAAGTACCCCACCAT
CTACCACCTGAGAAAGAAACTGGTGGACAGCACCGACAAGGCCGACCTGCGGCTGATCTATCTGGCCCTG
GCCCACATGATCAAGTTCCGGGGCCACTTCCTGATCGAGGGCGACCTGAACCCCGACAACAGCGACGTGG
ACAAGCTGTTCATCCAGCTGGTGCAGACCTACAACCAGCTGTTCGAGGAAAACCCCATCAACGCCAGCGG
CGTGGACGCCAAGGCCATCCTGTCTGCCAGACTGAGCAAGAGCAGAAAGCTGGAAAATCTGATCGCCCAG
CTGCCCGGCGAGAAGAAGAATGGCCTGTTCGGAAACCTGATTGCCCTGAGCCTGGGCCTGACCCCCAACT
TCAAGAGCAACTTCGACCTGGCCGAGGATGCCAAACTGCAGCTGAGCAAGGACACCTACGACGACGACCT
GGACAACCTGCTGGCCCAGATCGGCGACCAGTACGCCGACCTGTTTCTGGCCGCCAAGAACCTGTCCGAC
GCCATCCTGCTGAGCGACATCCTGAGAGTGAACACCGAGATCACCAAGGCCCCCCTGAGCGCCTCTATGA
TCAAGAGATACGACGAGCACCACCAGGACCTGACCCTGCTGAAAGCTCTCGTGCGGCAGCAGCTGCCTGA
GAAGTACAAAGAGATTTTCTTCGACCAGAGCAAGAACGGCTACGCCGGCTACATTGACGGCGGAGCCAGC
CAGGAAGAGTTCTACAAGTTCATCAAGCCCATCCTGGAAAAGATGGACGGCACCGAGGAACTGCTCGTGA
AGCTGAAGAGAGAGGACCTGCTGCGGAAGCAGCGGACCTTCGACAACGGCAGCATCCCCCACCAGATCCA
CCTGGGAGAGCTGCACGCCATTCTGCGGCGGCAGGAAGATTTTTACCCATTCCTGAAGGACAACCGGGAA
AAGATCGAGAAGATCCTGACCTTCCGCATCCCCTACTACGTGGGCCCTCTGGCCAGGGGAAACAGCAGAT
TCGCCTGGATGACCAGAAAGAGCGAGGAAACCATCACCCCCTGGAACTTCGAGGAAGTGGTGGACAAGGG
CGCTTCCGCCCAGAGCTTCATCGAGCGGATGACCAACTTCGATAAGAACCTGCCCAACGAGAAGGTGCTG
CCCAAGCACAGCCTGCTGTACGAGTACTTCACCGTGTATAACGAGCTGACCAAAGTGAAATACGTGACCG
AGGGAATGAGAAAGCCCGCCTTCCTGAGCGGCGAGCAGAAAAAGGCCATCGTGGACCTGCTGTTCAAGAC
CAACCGGAAAGTGACCGTGAAGCAGCTGAAAGAGGACTACTTCAAGAAAATCGAGTGCTTCGACTCCGTG
GAAATCTCCGGCGTGGAAGATCGGTTCAACGCCTCCCTGGGCACATACCACGATCTGCTGAAAATTATCA
AGGACAAGGACTTCCTGGACAATGAGGAAAACGAGGACATTCTGGAAGATATCGTGCTGACCCTGACACT
GTTTGAGGACAGAGAGATGATCGAGGAACGGCTGAAAACCTATGCCCACCTGTTCGACGACAAAGTGATG
AAGCAGCTGAAGCGGCGGAGATACACCGGCTGGGGCAGGCTGAGCCGGAAGCTGATCAACGGCATCCGGG
ACAAGCAGTCCGGCAAGACAATCCTGGATTTCCTGAAGTCCGACGGCTTCGCCAACAGAAACTTCATGCA
GCTGATCCACGACGACAGCCTGACCTTTAAAGAGGACATCCAGAAAGCCCAGGTGTCCGGCCAGGGCGAT
AGCCTGCACGAGCACATTGCCAATCTGGCCGGCAGCCCCGCCATTAAGAAGGGCATCCTGCAGACAGTGA
AGGTGGTGGACGAGCTCGTGAAAGTGATGGGCCGGCACAAGCCCGAGAACATCGTGATCGAAATGGCCAG
AGAGAACCAGACCACCCAGAAGGGACAGAAGAACAGCCGCGAGAGAATGAAGCGGATCGAAGAGGGCATC
AAAGAGCTGGGCAGCCAGATCCTGAAAGAACACCCCGTGGAAAACACCCAGCTGCAGAACGAGAAGCTGT
ACCTGTACTACCTGCAGAATGGGCGGGATATGTACGTGGACCAGGAACTGGACATCAACCGGCTGTCCGA
CTACGATGTGGACGCTATCGTGCCTCAGAGCTTTCTGAAGGACGACTCCATCGACAACAAGGTGCTGACC
AGAAGCGACAAGAACCGGGGCAAGAGCGACAACGTGCCCTCCGAAGAGGTCGTGAAGAAGATGAAGAACT
ACTGGCGGCAGCTGCTGAACGCCAAGCTGATTACCCAGAGAAAGTTCGACAATCTGACCAAGGCCGAGAG
AGGCGGCCTGAGCGAACTGGATAAGGCCGGCTTCATCAAGAGACAGCTGGTGGAAACCCGGCAGATCACA
AAGCACGTGGCACAGATCCTGGACTCCCGGATGAACACTAAGTACGACGAGAATGACAAGCTGATCCGGG
AAGTGAAAGTGATCACCCTGAAGTCCAAGCTGGTGTCCGATTTCCGGAAGGATTTCCAGTTTTACAAAGT
GCGCGAGATCAACAACTACCACCACGCCCACGACGCCTACCTGAACGCCGTCGTGGGAACCGCCCTGATC
AAAAAGTACCCTAAGCTGGAAAGCGAGTTCGTGTACGGCGACTACAAGGTGTACGACGTGCGGAAGATGA
TCGCCAAGAGCGAGCAGGAAATCGGCAAGGCTACCGCCAAGTACTTCTTCTACAGCAACATCATGAACTT
TTTCAAGACCGAGATTACCCTGGCCAACGGCGAGATCCGGAAGCGGCCTCTGATCGAGACAAACGGCGAA
ACCGGGGAGATCGTGTGGGATAAGGGCCGGGATTTTGCCACCGTGCGGAAAGTGCTGAGCATGCCCCAAG
TGAATATCGTGAAAAAGACCGAGGTGCAGACAGGCGGCTTCAGCAAAGAGTCTATCCTGCCCAAGAGGAA
CAGCGATAAGCTGATCGCCAGAAAGAAGGACTGGGACCCTAAGAAGTACGGCGGCTTCGACAGCCCCACC
GTGGCCTATTCTGTGCTGGTGGTGGCCAAAGTGGAAAAGGGCAAGTCCAAGAAACTGAAGAGTGTGAAAG
AGCTGCTGGGGATCACCATCATGGAAAGAAGCAGCTTCGAGAAGAATCCCATCGACTTTCTGGAAGCCAA
GGGCTACAAAGAAGTGAAAAAGGACCTGATCATCAAGCTGCCTAAGTACTCCCTGTTCGAGCTGGAAAAC
GGCCGGAAGAGAATGCTGGCCTCTGCCGGCGAACTGCAGAAGGGAAACGAACTGGCCCTGCCCTCCAAAT
ATGTGAACTTCCTGTACCTGGCCAGCCACTATGAGAAGCTGAAGGGCTCCCCCGAGGATAATGAGCAGAA
ACAGCTGTTTGTGGAACAGCACAAGCACTACCTGGACGAGATCATCGAGCAGATCAGCGAGTTCTCCAAG
AGAGTGATCCTGGCCGACGCTAATCTGGACAAAGTGCTGTCCGCCTACAACAAGCACCGGGATAAGCCCA
TCAGAGAGCAGGCCGAGAATATCATCCACCTGTTTACCCTGACCAATCTGGGAGCCCCTGCCGCCTTCAA
GTACTTTGACACCACCATCGACCGGAAGAGGTACACCAGCACCAAAGAGGTGCTGGACGCCACCCTGATC
CACCAGAGCATCACCGGCCTGTACGAGACACGGATCGACCTGTCTCAGCTGGGAGGTGACTCCGGCGGAA
GCTCTGGTGGCAGCAAGCGGACCGCCGACGGCTCTGAATTCGAGAGCCCTAAGAAGAAAAGAAAGGTGAG
CGGAGGCTCTAGCGGCGGAAGCATCAGCAGCTCTAAGCACACCCTGAGCCAGATGAACAAGGTGAGCAAC
ATCGTGAAGGAACCCGAGCTGCCCGACATCTACAAGGAATTTAAGGACATCACCGCCGACACCAATACCG
AGAAGCTGCCTAAGCCTATTAAGGGCCTGGAATTTGAAGTGGAACTGACACAGGAGAACTACAGACTGCC
TATCCGGAACTATCCTCTGACTCCAGTCAAGATGCAGGCCATGAACGACGAGATCAATCAAGGCCTGAAA
GGCGGCATCATCAGAGAGAGCAAGGCCATCAACGCCTGCCCTGTTATATTCGTGCCCAGAAAGGAAGGCA
CACTGCGCATGGTGGTCGACTACAGGCCCCTGAACAAGTACGTGAAGCCCAACGTCTACCCCCTGCCACT
GATTGAACAACTGCTGGCCAAGATCCAGGGCAGCACCATTTTCACCAAGCTGGACCTGAAAAGCGCCTAC
CACCAGATCAGAGTGCGAAAGGGAGATGAGCACAAGCTGGCCTTCCGGTGCCCCAGAGGAGTCTTCGAGT
ACCTGGTGATGCCTTACGGCATCAGCACAGCCCCTGCCCACTTTCAGTACTTCATCAACACAATCCTGGG
CGAGGCCAAGGAAAGCCACGTGGTGTGCTACATGGACGACATCCTGATCCATTCCAAGTCCGAGTCCGAA
CACGTGAAACATGTGAAGGACGTGCTGCAAAAGCTGAAGAACGCTAATCTGATCATCAACCAGGCCAAAT
GCGAGTTTCACCAGAGCCAAGTGAAGTTCATCGGCTACCACATCAGCGAGAAGGGCTTAACCCCATGTCA
GGAGAACATCGACAAGGTGCTGCAGTGGAAACAGCCTAAAAACCGGAAGGAACTGAGACAGTTCCTGGGC
AGCGTGAACTACCTGAGAAAATTCATCCCCAAAACCAGCCAGTTGACCCACCCTCTGAACAAACTCCTGA
AAAAGGATGTCAGATGGAAATGGACCCCTACCCAGACCCAGGCTATCGAGAATATCAAGCAATGTCTGGT
GTCTCCTCCTGTGCTGAGGCACTTCGACTTCAGCAAGAAGATCCTGCTTGAGACAGACGTTTCTGATGTG
GCCGTGGGAGCCGTGCTGAGCCAGAAGCATGATGATGATAAGTACTACCCTGTGGGCTATTACAGCGCTA
AAATGAGCAAAGCCCAGCTGAATTATTCTGTGTCCGACAAGGAGATGCTGGCTATCATCAAAAGCCTGGA
GCACTGGCGGCACTACCTGGAATCTACAATCGAGCCCTTCAAGATCCTGACCGACCACAGAAACCTGATT
GGAAGAATCACAAACGAGAGCGAACCAGAGAACAAGCGGCTGGCCAGATGGCAGCTGTTCCTGCAGGACT
TCAACTTCGAGATCAACTACAGACCTGGCTCTGCAAATCACATCGCCGATGCCCTGTCTAGAATCGTGGA
CGAGACTGAGCCTATCCCTAAGGACAACGAAGATAACAGCATCAACTTCGTGAACCAGATCAGCATCTCT
GGCGGCTCAAAAAGAACCGCCGACGGCAGCGAATTCGAGTCTCCCAAGAAGAAGAGGAAAGTCGGCTCTG
GCCCTGCCGCTAAGAGAGTGAAGCTGGACTAACCGGTCATCATCACCATCACCATTGAGTTTAAACCCGC
TGATCAGCCTCGACTGTGCCTTCTAGTTGCCAGCCATCTGTTGTTTGCCCCTCCCCCGTGCCTTCCTTGA
CCCTGGAAGGTGCCACTCCCACTGTCCTTTCCTAATAAAATGAGAAAATTGCATCGCATTGTCTGAGTAG
GTGTCATTCTATTCTGGGGGGTGGGGTGGGGCAGGACAGCAAGGGGGAGGATTGGGAAGACAATAGCAGG
CATGCTGGGGATGCGGTGGGCTCTATGGCTTCTGAGGCGGAAAGAACCAGCTGGGGCTCGATACCGTCGA
CCTCTAGCTAGAGCTTGGCGTAATCATGGTCATAGCTGTTTCCTGTGTGAAATTGTTATCCGCTCACAAT
TCCACACAACATACGAGCCGGAAGCATAAAGTGTAAAGCCTAGGGTGCCTAATGAGTGAGCTAACTCACA
TTAATTGCGTTGCGCTCACTGCCCGCTTTCCAGTCGGGAAACCTGTCGTGCCAGCTGCATTAATGAATCG
GCCAACGCGCGGGGAGAGGCGGTTTGCGTATTGGGCGCTCTTCCGCTTCCTCGCTCACTGACTCGCTGCG
CTCGGTCGTTCGGCTGCGGCGAGCGGTATCAGCTCACTCAAAGGCGGTAATACGGTTATCCACAGAATCA
GGGGATAACGCAGGAAAGAACATGTGAGCAAAAGGCCAGCAAAAGGCCAGGAACCGTAAAAAGGCCGCGT
TGCTGGCGTTTTTCCATAGGCTCCGCCCCCCTGACGAGCATCACAAAAATCGACGCTCAAGTCAGAGGTG
GCGAAACCCGACAGGACTATAAAGATACCAGGCGTTTCCCCCTGGAAGCTCCCTCGTGCGCTCTCCTGTT
CCGACCCTGCCGCTTACCGGATACCTGTCCGCCTTTCTCCCTTCGGGAAGCGTGGCGCTTTCTCATAGCT
CACGCTGTAGGTATCTCAGTTCGGTGTAGGTCGTTCGCTCCAAGCTGGGCTGTGTGCACGAACCCCCCGT
TCAGCCCGACCGCTGCGCCTTATCCGGTAACTATCGTCTTGAGTCCAACCCGGTAAGACACGACTTATCG
CCACTGGCAGCAGCCACTGGTAACAGGATTAGCAGAGCGAGGTATGTAGGCGGTGCTACAGAGTTCTTGA
AGTGGTGGCCTAACTACGGCTACACTAGAAGAACAGTATTTGGTATCTGCGCTCTGCTGAAGCCAGTTAC
CTTCGGAAAAAGAGTTGGTAGCTCTTGATCCGGCAAACAAACCACCGCTGGTAGCGGTGGTTTTTTTGTT
TGCAAGCAGCAGATTACGCGCAGAAAAAAAGGATCTCAA
Features (pLannotate 1.2.2; 16 found; start..end, strand, type, name):
    171..1031    -  CDS            AmpR: β-lactamase; bla; confers resistance to ampicillin, carbenicillin, and related antibiotics
   1032..1136    -  promoter       AmpR promoter: bla
   1207..1251    -  misc_feature   bom (fragment): basis of mobility region from pBR322
   1406..1785    +  enhancer       CMV enhancer: human cytomegalovirus immediate early enhancer
   1786..1989    +  promoter       CMV promoter: human cytomegalovirus (CMV) immediate early promoter
   2031..2049    +  promoter       T7 promoter: promoter for bacteriophage T7 RNA polymerase
   2120..6221    +  CDS            dCas9 (fragment): catalytically dead mutant of the Cas9 endonuclease from the Streptococcus pyogenes Type II CRISPR/Cas system RNA-guided DNA-binding protein that lacks endonuclease activity due to the D10A mutation in the RuvC catalytic domain and the N863A mutation in the HNH catalytic domain
   6323..7840    +  CDS            Tf2-3 (fragment): TF23_SCHPO - Also known as Tf2-1. Experimental evidence at protein level: Swiss-Prot protein existence level 1. From Schizosaccharomyces pombe (strain 972 / ATCC 24843) (Fission yeast).
   7994..8218    +  polyA_signal   bGH poly(A) signal: bovine growth hormone polyadenylation signal
   8222..8243    +  promoter       SV40 promoter (fragment): SV40 enhancer and early promoter
   8248..8264    +  misc_feature   MCS (fragment): pBluescript multiple cloning site
   8313..8329    -  protein_bind   lac operator: The lac repressor binds to the lac operator to inhibit transcription in E. coli. This inhibition can be relieved by adding lactose or isopropyl-β-D-thiogalactopyranoside (IPTG). lac repressor encoded by lacI
   8337..8367    -  promoter       lac promoter: promoter for the E. coli lac operon
   8382..8403    -  protein_bind   CAP binding site: CAP binding activates transcription in the presence of cAMP. E. coli catabolite activator protein
   8416..8508    -  CDS            lacI (fragment): lac repressor; lacI; The lac repressor binds to the lac operator to inhibit transcription in E. coli. This inhibition can be relieved by adding lactose or isopropyl-β-D-thiogalactopyranoside (IPTG).
   8691..9279    -  rep_origin     ori: high-copy-number ColE1/pMB1/pBR322/pUC origin of replication
