[The description below was written by a language model from this plasmid's Addgene catalogue record and pLannotate feature annotations shown in this document.]
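Description:
pCMV-PE6b is a mammalian expression plasmid of about 9.3 kb, built on a pCMV backbone, that delivers the PE6b prime editor to cultured cells by transient transfection. It is maintained in E. coli as a high-copy plasmid through a ColE1/pUC-type origin and is selected with ampicillin via the β-lactamase gene and its native promoter. Short remnants of lac regulatory sequences (lac promoter, operator, CAP site, a lacI fragment), a bom fragment and fragments of an SV40 promoter and a cloning site are backbone leftovers with no evident role in the payload. No mammalian selection marker is annotated.

The payload is a single synthetic open reading frame of roughly 5.9 kb, driven by the human CMV immediate-early enhancer and promoter and terminated by the bovine growth hormone polyadenylation signal. A T7 promoter lies between the CMV promoter and the coding sequence, where it serves as a sequencing primer site and could support in vitro transcription. The fusion consists of a Streptococcus pyogenes Cas9 nickase carrying R221K, N394K and H840A, joined to an evolved reverse transcriptase from the Tf1 retrotransposon of fission yeast bearing twelve substitutions. The automated annotation labels these parts as a "dCas9 fragment" and a "Tf2-3 fragment", reflecting closest database matches rather than the catalogue identity. A bipartite SV40 nuclear localisation signal sits at the N terminus, with a second bipartite SV40 signal and a c-Myc signal at the C terminus.

In prime editing, the nickase cuts one DNA strand at a site chosen by a prime editing guide RNA, and the reverse transcriptase copies the edit from that guide's template. The guide is not encoded here and must be supplied separately. The associated publication describes compact, efficient editors obtained by phage-assisted evolution and protein engineering.
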