Addgene plasmid #207852: pCMV-PE6b
Purpose: Mammalian expression of PE6b prime editor
Depositing lab: David Liu. Depositing organization: Broad Institute. Publication: Phage-assisted evolution and protein engineering yield compact, efficient prime editors. Doman JL, Pandey S, Neugebauer ME, An M, Davis JR, Randolph PB, McElroy A, Gao XD, Raguram A, Richter MF, Everette KA, Banskota S, Tian K, Tao YA, Tolar J, Osborn MJ, Liu DR. Cell. 2023 Aug 31;186(18):3983-4002.e26. doi: 10.1016/j.cell.2023.07.039. PubMed 37657419.
Backbone
  Vector backbone: pCMV
  Vector type: Mammalian Expression
Growth in bacteria
  Bacterial resistance: Ampicillin, 100 μg/mL
  Growth temperature: 37°C
  Growth strain: NEB Stable
  Copy number: High Copy
Gene/Insert
  Gene/Insert name: PE6b (alt name: Cas9(R221K, N394K, H840A)-Tf1rt(P70T, G72V, S87G, M102I, K106R, K118R, I128V, L158Q, F269L, A363V, K413E, S492N))
  Species: Synthetic
  Insert size (bp): 5880
  Mutation: Tf1rt(P70T, G72V, S87G, M102I, K106R, K118R, I128V, L158Q, F269L, A363V, K413E, S492N)
  Tag / fusion protein: SV40 bpNLS (N terminal on insert); SV40 bpNLS, c-Myc NLS (C terminal on insert)
  Cloning method: Gibson Cloning
  Sequencing primers: 5′ T7-forward; 3′ BGH-reverse
Terms and licenses: Academic/Nonprofit Terms; Industry Terms: Not Available to Industry
How to cite: pCMV-PE6b was a gift from David Liu (Addgene plasmid # 207852 ; http://n2t.net/addgene:207852 ; RRID:Addgene_207852)
